>Addgene plasmid #67171 | pCRISPaint-HA | depositor full sequence | sequence record 116151 | pCRISPaint-HA sequence 2361 bps
GGCCGCGTTGCTGGCGTTTTTCCATAGGCTCCGCCCCCCTGACGAGCATCACAAAAATCGACGCTCAAGT
CAGAGGTGGCGAAACCCGACAGGACTATAAAGATACCAGGCGTTTCCCCCTGGAAGCTCCCTCGTGCGCT
CTCCTGTTCCGACCCTGCCGCTTACCGGATACCTGTCCGCCTTTCTCCCTTCGGGAAGCGTGGCGCTTTC
TCATAGCTCACGCTGTAGGTATCTCAGTTCGGTGTAGGTCGTTCGCTCCAAGCTGGGCTGTGTGCACGAA
CCCCCCGTTCAGCCCGACCGCTGCGCCTTATCCGGTAACTATCGTCTTGAGTCCAACCCGGTAAGACACG
ACTTATCGCCACTGGCAGCAGCCACTGGTAACAGGATTAGCAGAGCGAGGTATGTAGGCGGTGCTACAGA
GTTCTTGAAGTGGTGGCCTAACTACGGCTACACTAGAAGGACAGTATTTGGTATCTGCGCTCTGCTGAAG
CCAGTTACCTTCGGAAAAAGAGTTGGTAGCTCTTGATCCGGCAAACAAACCACCGCTGGTAGCGGTGGTT
TTTTTGTTTGCAAGCAGCAGATTACGCGCAGAAAAAAAGGATCTCAAGAAGATCCTTTGATCTTTTCTAC
GGGGTCTGACGCTCAGTGGAACGAAAACTCACGTTAAGGGATTTTGGTCATGAGATTATCAAAAAGGATC
TTCACCTAGATCCTTTTAAATTAAAAATGAAGTTTTAAATCAATCTAAAGTATATATGAGTAAACTTGGT
CTGACAGTTACCAATGCTTAATCAGTGAGGCACCTATCTCAGCGATCTGTCTATTTCGTTCATCCATAGT
TGCCTGACTCCCCGTCGTGTAGATAACTACGATACGGGAGGGCTTACCATCTGGCCCCAGTGCTGCAATG
ATACCGCGAGACCCACGCTCACCGGCTCCAGATTTATCAGCAATAAACCAGCCAGCCGGAAGGGCCGAGC
GCAGAAGTGGTCCTGCAACTTTATCCGCCTCCATCCAGTCTATTAATTGTTGCCGGGAAGCTAGAGTAAG
TAGTTCGCCAGTTAATAGTTTGCGCAACGTTGTTGCCATTGCTACAGGCATCGTGGTGTCACGCTCGTCG
TTTGGTATGGCTTCATTCAGCTCCGGTTCCCAACGATCAAGGCGAGTTACATGATCCCCCATGTTGTGCA
AAAAAGCGGTTAGCTCCTTCGGTCCTCCGATCGTTGTCAGAAGTAAGTTGGCCGCAGTGTTATCACTCAT
GGTTATGGCAGCACTGCATAATTCTCTTACTGTCATGCCATCCGTAAGATGCTTTTCTGTGACTGGTGAG
TACTCAACCAAGTCATTCTGAGAATAGTGTATGCGGCGACCGAGTTGCTCTTGCCCGGCGTCAATACGGG
ATAATACCGCGCCACATAGCAGAACTTTAAAAGTGCTCATCATTGGAAAACGTTCTTCGGGGCGAAAACT
CTCAAGGATCTTACCGCTGTTGAGATCCAGTTCGATGTAACCCACTCGTGCACCCAACTGATCTTCAGCA
TCTTTTACTTTCACCAGCGTTTCTGGGTGAGCAAAAACAGGAAGGCAAAATGCCGCAAAAAAGGGAATAA
GGGCGACACGGAAATGTTGAATACTCATACTCTTCCTTTTTCAATATTATTGAAGCATTTATCAGGGTTA
TTGTCTCATGAGCGGATACATATTTGAATGTATTTAGAAAAATAAACAAATAGGGGTTCCGCGCACATTT
CCCCGAAAAGTGCGGTGTGAAATACCGCACAGATGCGTAAGGAGAAAATACCGCATCAGGCGCCATTCGC
CATTCAGGCTGCGCAACTGTTGGGAAGGGCGATCGGTGCGGGCCTCTTCGCTATTACGCCAGCTGGCGAA
AGGGGGATGTGCTGCAAGGCGATTAAGTTGGGTAACGCCAGGGTTTTCCCAGTCACGACGTTGTAAAACG
ACGGCCAGTGAATTCGAGCTCGGTACCTAATGATAGCTAGCGGGCCAGTACCCAAAAAGCGGGGGGTCTG
GTGGCAGTGGAGGGGGATCCTACCCCTACGACGTGCCCGACTACGCCTGAGCGGCCGCCGCTGATCAGCC
TCGACTGTGCCTTCTAGTTGCCAGCCATCTGTTGTTTGCCCCTCCCCCGTGCCTTCCTTGACCCTGGAAG
GTGCCACTCCCACTGTCCTTTCCTAATAAAATGAGGAAATTGCATCGCATTGTCTGAGTAGGTGTCATTC
TATTCTGGGGGGTGGGGTGGGGCAGGACAGCAAGGGGGAGGATTGGGAAGACAATAGCAGGCATGCTGGG
GATGCGGTGGGCTCTATGGACGCGTCAGCAAAAGGCCAGGAACCGTAAAAA
Features (pLannotate 1.2.2; 6 found; start..end, strand, type, name):
     19..607     -  rep_origin     ori: high-copy-number ColE1/pMB1/pBR322/pUC origin of replication
    778..1638    -  CDS            AmpR: β-lactamase; bla; confers resistance to ampicillin, carbenicillin, and related antibiotics
   1639..1743    -  promoter       AmpR promoter: bla
   1761..1810    +  misc_feature   bom (fragment): basis of mobility region from pBR322
   1816..1973    -  CDS            lacZα (fragment): LacZα fragment of β-galactosidase; lacZ fragment
   2105..2329    +  polyA_signal   bGH poly(A) signal: bovine growth hormone polyadenylation signal
