[The description below was written by a language model from this plasmid's Addgene catalogue record and pLannotate feature annotations shown in this document.]
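Description:
pCRISPaint-HA is a small (2,361 bp) bacterial plasmid built on the pCRISPaint backbone that serves as a universal donor for CRISPaint gene tagging, here delivering a synthetic HA epitope tag. It is propagated in E. coli as a high-copy plasmid through a ColE1/pUC-type origin of replication and is selected with ampicillin via a β-lactamase gene driven by its own bla promoter. Short remnants of the pBR322 bom region and of lacZα are also annotated; these are cloning-vector leftovers rather than functional parts of the payload.

The automated feature table does not annotate the HA coding sequence itself, which is short, nor any nuclease target site. The only payload-associated feature it detects is a bovine growth hormone polyadenylation signal. No mammalian promoter or mammalian selection marker is annotated, which fits a promoterless tagging donor: the HA tag is meant to be expressed only after it is joined in frame to the coding sequence of an endogenous gene, with the bGH poly(A) signal presumably providing transcript termination and polyadenylation downstream of the tag.

As the associated publication title indicates, CRISPaint is a modular, base-specific tagging approach that depends on DNA ligase 4, meaning that integration occurs through non-homologous end joining and not homology-directed repair. That is consistent with the "universal" label, since one donor without gene-specific homology arms could be used for many target loci. The record supports its use for making HA fusions of genes, but it does not state the companion nuclease or guide components, the position of the tag relative to other elements, or the intended cell types.
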