Addgene plasmid #67171: pCRISPaint-HA
Purpose: CRISPaint universal donor for HA fusion tagging
Depositing lab: Veit Hornung. Publication: CRISPaint allows modular base-specific gene tagging using a ligase-4-dependent mechanism. Schmid-Burgk JL, Honing K, Ebert TS, Hornung V. Nat Commun. 2016 Jul 28;7:12338. doi: 10.1038/ncomms12338. PubMed 27465542.
Backbone
  Vector backbone: pCRISPaint
  Backbone manufacturer: Veit Hornung group
Growth in bacteria
  Bacterial resistance: Ampicillin, 100 μg/mL
  Growth temperature: 30°C
  Growth strain: DH10B
  Copy number: High Copy
Gene/Insert
  Gene/Insert name: HA
  Species: Synthetic
Terms and licenses: Academic/Nonprofit Terms; Industry Terms: Not Available to Industry
Depositor comments: please check ip situation sequence with: TTCGCTATTACGCCAGCTGGCGA
How to cite: pCRISPaint-HA was a gift from Veit Hornung (Addgene plasmid # 67171 ; http://n2t.net/addgene:67171 ; RRID:Addgene_67171)
