>Addgene plasmid #67171 | pCRISPaint-HA | addgene partial sequence | sequence record 123196 | M13pUC-Fwd 5'-CCCAGTCACGACGTTGTAAAACG-3'
TGATAGCTAGCGGGCCAGTACCCAAAAAGCGGGGGGTCTGGTGGCAGTGGAGGGGGATCCTACCCCTACG
ACGTGCCCGACTACGCCTGAGCGGCCGCCGCTGATCAGCCTCGACTGTGCCTTCTAGTTGCCAGCCATCT
GTTGTTTGCCCCTCCCCCGTGCCTTCCTTGACCCTGGAAGGTGCCACTCCCACTGTCCTTTCCTAATAAA
ATGAGGAAATTGCATCGCATTGTCTGAGTAGGTGTCATTCTATTCTGGGGGGTGGGGTGGGGCAGGACAG
CAAGGGGGAGGATTGGGAAGACAATAGCAGGCATGCTGGGGATGCGGTGGGCTCTATGGACGCGTCAGCA
AAAGGCCAGGAACCGTAAAAAGGCCGCGTTGCTGGCGTTTTTCCATAGGCTCCGCCCCCCTGACGAGCAT
CACAAAAATCGACGCTCAAGTCAGAGGTGGCGAAACCCGACAGGACTATAAAGATACCAGGCGTTTCCCC
CTGGAAGCTCCCTCGTGCGCTCTCCTGTTCCGACCCTGCCGCTTACCGGATACCTGTCCGCCTTTCTCCC
TTCGGGAAGCGTGGCGCTTTCTCATAGCTCACGCTGTAGGTATCTCAGTTCGGTGTAGGTCGTTCGCTCC
AAGCTGGGCTGTGTGCACGAACCCCCCGTTCAGCCCGACCGCTGCGCCTTATCCGGTAACTATCGTCTTG
AGTCCAACCCGGTAAGACACGACTTATCGCCACTGGCAGCAGCCACTGGTAACAGGATTAGCAGAGCGAG
GTATGTAGGCGGTGCTACAGAGTTCTTGAA
