>Addgene plasmid #67171 | pCRISPaint-HA | addgene partial sequence | sequence record 123198 | BGH-rev 5'-TAGAAGGCACAGTCGAGG-3'
GTCGTAGGGGTAGGATCCCCCTCCACTGCCACCAGACCCCCCGCTTTTTGGGTACTGGCCCGCTAGCTAT
CATTAGGTACCGAGCTCGAATTCACTGGCCGTCGTTTTACAACGTCGTGACTGGGAAAACCCTGGCGTTA
CCCAACTTAATCGCCTTGCAGCACATCCCCCTTTCGCCAGCTGGCGTAATAGCGAAGAGGCCCGCACCGA
TCGCCCTTCCCAACAGTTGCGCAGCCTGAATGGCGAATGGCGCCTGATGCGGTATTTTCTCCTTACGCAT
CTGTGCGGTATTTCACACCGCACTTTTCGGGGAAATGTGCGCGGAACCCCTATTTGTTTATTTTTCTAAA
TACATTCAAATATGTATCCGCTCATGAGACAATAACCCTGATAAATGCTTCAATAATATTGAAAAAGGAA
GAGTATGAGTATTCAACATTTCCGTGTCGCCCTTATTCCCTTTTTTGCGGCATTTTGCCTTCCTGTTTTT
GCTCACCCAGAAACGCTGGTGAAAGTAAAAGATGCTGAAGATCAGTTGGGTGCACGAGTGGGTTACATCG
AACTGGATCTCAACAGCGGTAAGATCCTTGAGAGTTTTCGCCCCGAAGAACGTTTTCCAATGATGAGCAC
TTTTAAAGTTCTGCTATGTGGCGCGGTATTATCCCGTATTGACGCCGGGCAAGAGCAACTCGGTCGCCGC
ATACACTATTCTCAGAATGACTTGGTTGAGTACTCACCAG
